Addgene plasmid #70423: R777-E139 Hs.NF1
Purpose: Gateway ORF clone of codon optimized human NF1 [NM_000267.3] with stop codon (for native or N-terminal fusions)
Depositing lab: Dominic Esposito. Depositing organization: National Cancer Institute (NCI).
Backbone
  Vector backbone: pDonor-255
  Backbone size w/o insert (bp): 2693
  Vector type: Gateway Entry Clone
Growth in bacteria
  Bacterial resistance: Spectinomycin, 50 μg/mL
  Growth temperature: 37°C
  Growth strain: DH5alpha
  Copy number: High Copy
Gene/Insert
  Gene/Insert name: NF1 (alt name: NM_000267.3)
  Species: H. sapiens (human)
  Insert size (bp): 8457
  Entrez Gene: NF1 (a.k.a. NFNS, VRNF, WSS)
  Cloning method: Gateway Cloning
  Sequencing primers: 5′ M13F 23-mer (5'-CCCAGTCACGACGTTGTAAAACG); 3′ attLR 23-mer (5'-TAACATCAGAGATTTTGAGACAC)
Terms and licenses: Academic/Nonprofit Terms; Industry Terms: Not Available to Industry
Depositor comments: sequence codon optimized for cloning stability
How to cite: R777-E139 Hs.NF1 was a gift from Dominic Esposito (Addgene plasmid # 70423 ; http://n2t.net/addgene:70423 ; RRID:Addgene_70423)
