[The description below was written by a language model from this plasmid's Addgene catalogue record and pLannotate feature annotations shown in this document.]
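Description:
R777-E139 Hs.NF1 is a Gateway entry clone built on the pDonor-255 backbone (about 2.7 kb) that carries the full-length human NF1 open reading frame, giving a plasmid of roughly 11.15 kb. It is maintained in E. coli at high copy through a ColE1/pUC-type origin and selected with spectinomycin via the aadA aminoglycoside adenylyltransferase gene (SmR). The annotation places a fragment of a class 1 integron Pc promoter and a short gentamicin acetyltransferase remnant upstream of this gene. Small lacZα and lacI fragments are also annotated and appear to be backbone remnants rather than working parts. The rrnB T1 and T2 terminators lie in the backbone, where they would typically shield the cloning region from read-through transcription.

The insert is an approximately 8.5 kb coding sequence for neurofibromin, the Ras GTPase-activating protein, based on the NM_000267.3 reference transcript. The depositor notes that it was codon optimized for cloning stability. The ORF is flanked by attL recombination sites, which the automated annotation labels as attL3 on the 5′ side and a partial attL2 on the 3′ side. These sites allow transfer into attR-containing destination vectors by an LR Clonase reaction.

The entry clone contains no promoter for expressing NF1, so the promoter, tags and host range all come from the chosen destination vector. Because the ORF retains its stop codon, it suits expression of native protein or N-terminal fusions, but not C-terminal tagging. The clone serves as a stable source of NF1 for building expression constructs, for example in studies of Ras pathway regulation.
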