Features (pLannotate 1.2.2; 11 found; start..end, strand, type, name):
     18..54      -  CDS            lacZα (fragment): LacZα fragment of β-galactosidase; lacZ fragment
     85..180     +  protein_bind   attL3: mutant version of attL; recombination site for the Gateway® LR reaction LR Clonase™
    186..8639    +  CDS            NF1: NF1_HUMAN - Experimental evidence at protein level: Swiss-Prot protein existence level 1. Stimulates the GTPase activity of Ras. NF1 shows greater affinity for Ras GAP, but lower specific activity. May be a regulator of Ras activity. From Homo sapiens (Human).
   8647..8740    -  protein_bind   attL2 (fragment): mutant version of attL; recombination site for the Gateway® LR reaction LR Clonase™
   8855..8878    +  promoter       Pc promoter (fragment): intI1 (promoter lies within the coding sequence); class 1 integron promoter
   9054..9110    +  CDS            GmR (fragment): gentamycin acetyltransferase; aacC1; confers resistance to gentamycin
   9117..9908    +  CDS            SmR: aminoglycoside adenylyltransferase (Murphy, 1985); aadA; confers resistance to spectinomycin and streptomycin
  10001..10589   +  rep_origin     ori: high-copy-number ColE1/pMB1/pBR322/pUC origin of replication
  10772..10864   +  CDS            lacI (fragment): lac repressor; lacI; The lac repressor binds to the lac operator to inhibit transcription in E. coli. This inhibition can be relieved by adding lactose or isopropyl-β-D-thiogalactopyranoside (IPTG).
  10919..10946   -  terminator     rrnB T2 terminator: transcription terminator T2 from the E. coli rrnB gene
  11078..11121   +  terminator     rrnB T1 terminator: Escherichia coli rrnB; transcription terminator T1 from the E. coli rrnB gene
>Addgene plasmid #70423 | R777-E139 Hs.NF1 | depositor full sequence | sequence record 125872 | Full Sequence
TTAACGCTAGCATGGATGTTTTCCCAGTCACGACGTTGTAAAACGACGGCCAGTCTTAAAATTCGAGCTC
GGTCCGAGGATCCGAAATAATGATTTTATTTTGACTGATAGTGACCTGTTCGTTGCAACAAATTGATAAG
CAATGCTTTTTTATAATGCCAACTTTGTACAAAAAAGTTGGCACCATGGCCGCCCACAGACCTGTGGAAT
GGGTGCAGGCCGTGGTGTCCAGATTCGACGAGCAGCTGCCCATCAAGACCGGACAGCAGAATACACACAC
CAAGGTGTCCACCGAGCACAACAAAGAGTGCCTGATCAACATCAGCAAGTACAAGTTCAGCCTGGTGATC
AGCGGCCTGACCACCATCCTGAAGAACGTGAACAACATGCGGATCTTCGGCGAGGCCGCCGAGAAGAACC
TGTACCTGAGCCAGCTGATCATCCTGGACACCCTGGAAAAGTGCCTCGCTGGACAGCCCAAGGATACCAT
GCGGCTGGACGAGACAATGCTGGTGAAGCAGCTGCTGCCCGAGATCTGCCACTTCCTGCACACCTGCCGG
GAGGGAAATCAGCACGCCGCCGAGCTGAGAAATAGCGCCAGCGGCGTGCTGTTCAGCCTGAGCTGCAACA
ACTTCAACGCCGTGTTCAGCCGGATCAGCACCCGGCTGCAGGAACTGACCGTCTGCAGCGAGGACAACGT
GGACGTGCACGACATCGAGCTGCTGCAGTACATCAACGTGGACTGCGCCAAGCTGAAGCGGCTGCTGAAA
GAGACAGCCTTCAAGTTCAAGGCCCTGAAGAAGGTGGCCCAGCTGGCCGTGATCAACAGCCTGGAAAAAG
CCTTCTGGAACTGGGTGGAGAACTACCCCGACGAGTTCACCAAGCTGTACCAGATCCCCCAGACCGACAT
GGCCGAGTGCGCCGAGAAGCTGTTCGACCTGGTGGACGGCTTCGCCGAGAGCACCAAGAGAAAGGCCGCC
GTGTGGCCCCTGCAGATCATCCTGCTGATCCTGTGCCCCGAGATCATCCAGGACATCTCCAAGGACGTGG
TGGACGAGAACAACATGAACAAGAAGCTGTTTCTGGACAGCCTGAGGAAGGCCCTGGCCGGACACGGCGG
CTCTAGACAGCTGACCGAGAGCGCCGCCATTGCCTGCGTGAAGCTGTGCAAGGCCAGCACCTACATCAAC
TGGGAGGACAACAGCGTGATCTTCCTGCTGGTGCAGAGCATGGTGGTGGACCTGAAGAACCTGCTGTTCA
ACCCCAGCAAGCCCTTCAGCAGAGGCAGCCAGCCCGCCGACGTGGACCTGATGATCGACTGCCTGGTGTC
CTGCTTCCGGATCAGCCCCCACAACAACCAGCACTTCAAGATCTGCCTGGCCCAGAACAGCCCCAGCACC
TTCCACTACGTGCTGGTGAACTCCCTGCACCGGATCATCACCAACAGCGCCCTGGACTGGTGGCCCAAGA
TCGACGCCGTGTACTGCCACAGCGTGGAGCTGCGGAACATGTTCGGCGAGACACTGCACAAGGCCGTGCA
GGGATGTGGAGCCCACCCCGCCATCAGAATGGCCCCCAGCCTGACCTTCAAAGAAAAGGTGACCTCCCTG
AAGTTCAAAGAGAAGCCCACCGACCTGGAAACCCGGTCCTACAAGTACCTGCTGCTGTCCATGGTGAAGC
TGATCCACGCCGACCCCAAGCTGCTGCTGTGCAACCCTAGGAAGCAGGGCCCTGAGACACAGGGCAGCAC
AGCCGAGCTGATCACCGGCCTGGTGCAGCTGGTGCCCCAGAGCCACATGCCTGAGATCGCCCAGGAAGCC
ATGGAAGCTCTGCTCGTCCTGCACCAGCTCGACTCCATTGATCTGTGGAACCCCGACGCCCCCGTGGAGA
CATTCTGGGAGATCAGCAGCCAGATGCTGTTCTACATCTGCAAGAAGCTGACCAGCCATCAGATGCTGTC
CAGCACCGAGATCCTGAAGTGGCTGCGGGAGATCCTGATCTGCCGGAACAAGTTCCTGCTGAAGAACAAG
CAGGCCGACCGGTCCAGCTGCCACTTTCTGCTGTTTTACGGCGTGGGCTGCGACATCCCCAGCAGCGGCA
ACACCAGCCAGATGAGCATGGACCACGAGGAACTGCTGAGAACCCCTGGCGCCAGCCTGAGAAAGGGCAA
GGGCAACAGCAGCATGGACAGCGCCGCTGGCTGTAGCGGCACCCCCCCTATCTGTCGGCAGGCCCAGACA
AAACTGGAAGTCGCTCTGTACATGTTCCTGTGGAATCCCGATACCGAGGCCGTGCTGGTCGCCATGAGCT
GCTTCCGGCACCTGTGCGAGGAAGCCGACATCAGATGCGGCGTGGATGAGGTGTCCGTGCACAACCTGCT
GCCCAACTACAACACCTTCATGGAATTCGCCAGCGTGAGCAACATGATGAGCACCGGCAGAGCCGCCCTG
CAGAAACGGGTGATGGCCCTGCTGCGGAGAATCGAGCACCCCACCGCCGGAAATACAGAGGCCTGGGAGG
ATACCCACGCCAAGTGGGAGCAGGCCACCAAGCTGATCCTGAACTACCCCAAGGCCAAGATGGAAGATGG
CCAGGCCGCCGAAAGCCTGCACAAGACCATCGTGAAGCGGCGGATGAGCCACGTGTCTGGCGGCGGAAGC
ATCGACCTGAGCGACACCGACTCCCTGCAAGAATGGATCAACATGACCGGCTTTCTGTGTGCCCTGGGCG
GAGTGTGCCTGCAGCAGCGGAGCAATTCCGGCCTGGCCACCTACAGCCCTCCTATGGGCCCCGTGAGCGA
GAGGAAGGGCAGCATGATCAGCGTGATGTCCAGCGAGGGCAACGCCGACACCCCCGTGAGCAAGTTCATG
GACCGGCTGCTGTCCCTGATGGTCTGCAACCACGAGAAAGTGGGCCTGCAGATCCGGACCAACGTGAAGG
ACCTGGTCGGCCTGGAACTGAGCCCTGCCCTGTACCCCATGCTGTTCAATAAGCTGAAGAATACCATCTC
CAAGTTCTTCGACAGCCAGGGCCAGGTGCTGCTGACCGACACCAACACCCAGTTCGTGGAGCAGACAATC
GCCATCATGAAGAATCTGCTGGACAACCACACCGAGGGCAGCTCTGAACACCTGGGCCAGGCCAGCATCG
AGACAATGATGCTGAACCTGGTCCGCTACGTGCGGGTGCTGGGCAACATGGTGCACGCCATCCAGATCAA
GACAAAGCTGTGCCAGCTGGTCGAGGTGATGATGGCCAGACGGGACGACCTGAGCTTCTGCCAGGAAATG
AAGTTCCGGAACAAGATGGTGGAGTACCTGACCGACTGGGTGATGGGCACCAGCAACCAGGCCGCTGACG
ACGACGTGAAGTGCCTGACCAGGGACCTGGACCAGGCTTCTATGGAAGCTGTCGTCAGTCTGCTGGCCGG
ACTGCCTCTGCAGCCTGAAGAAGGTGACGGCGTCGAGCTGATGGAAGCCAAGAGCCAGCTGTTCCTGAAG
TACTTCACCCTGTTCATGAACCTGCTGAACGACTGCAGCGAGGTGGAGGATGAGAGCGCCCAGACCGGCG
GCAGAAAGCGGGGCATGAGCAGAAGGCTGGCCTCCCTGAGGCACTGTACCGTGCTGGCCATGTCCAATCT
GCTGAACGCCAACGTGGATAGCGGCCTGATGCACAGCATCGGCCTGGGCTACCACAAGGACCTGCAGACC
CGGGCCACCTTTATGGAAGTGCTGACCAAGATCCTGCAGCAGGGCACCGAGTTCGACACCCTGGCCGAGA
CTGTGCTGGCCGACAGATTCGAGAGACTGGTGGAACTGGTGACCATGATGGGCGACCAGGGCGAGCTGCC
TATTGCCATGGCCCTGGCCAACGTGGTGCCCTGTAGCCAGTGGGATGAGCTGGCCAGGGTCCTCGTCACA
CTGTTCGACAGCCGGCACCTGCTGTACCAGCTGCTGTGGAATATGTTCAGCAAAGAGGTGGAGCTGGCCG
ACTCCATGCAGACCCTGTTCAGAGGCAACTCCCTGGCCAGCAAGATCATGACCTTTTGCTTCAAGGTGTA
CGGCGCCACCTACCTGCAGAAGCTGCTGGACCCCCTGCTGAGGATCGTGATCACCAGCAGCGACTGGCAG
CACGTGAGCTTCGAGGTGGACCCCACCAGACTGGAACCCAGCGAGAGCCTGGAAGAGAACCAGCGGAACC
TGCTGCAGATGACCGAGAAGTTCTTCCACGCCATCATCAGCAGCAGCTCCGAGTTCCCCCCCCAGCTGAG
AAGCGTGTGCCACTGCCTGTACCAGGTGGTGTCCCAGCGGTTCCCCCAGAATAGCATCGGCGCCGTGGGC
AGCGCCATGTTCCTGCGGTTCATCAACCCTGCCATCGTGAGCCCTTACGAGGCCGGCATCCTGGATAAGA
AGCCCCCTCCCCGGATCGAGAGGGGCCTGAAGCTGATGAGCAAGATTCTGCAGAGCATTGCCAACCACGT
GCTGTTTACCAAGGAAGAGCACATGCGGCCCTTCAACGACTTCGTGAAGAGCAACTTCGACGCCGCCAGG
CGGTTCTTCCTGGATATCGCCAGCGACTGCCCTACCAGCGACGCCGTGAACCACAGCCTGTCCTTCATCA
GCGACGGCAACGTCCTGGCCCTGCATAGACTGCTGTGGAACAACCAGGAAAAGATCGGCCAGTACCTGAG
CAGCAACCGGGACCACAAGGCTGTGGGCAGGCGGCCCTTCGATAAGATGGCCACCCTGCTGGCCTATCTG
GGCCCTCCCGAGCACAAGCCTGTGGCCGACACCCATTGGTCTAGCCTGAACCTGACCAGCAGCAAGTTCG
AGGAATTCATGACCCGGCACCAGGTGCACGAGAAAGAAGAGTTTAAAGCCCTGAAAACCCTGAGCATCTT
CTACCAGGCCGGCACCTCCAAGGCCGGCAACCCCATCTTCTACTACGTGGCCAGAAGGTTCAAGACAGGC
CAGATCAACGGCGACCTGCTGATCTACCACGTGCTGCTGACACTGAAGCCCTACTACGCCAAGCCCTACG
AGATCGTGGTGGATCTGACCCACACCGGCCCCAGCAACCGGTTCAAGACCGACTTCCTGAGCAAGTGGTT
CGTGGTGTTCCCCGGCTTCGCCTACGATAACGTGAGCGCCGTGTACATCTACAACTGCAACAGCTGGGTG
CGGGAGTACACCAAGTACCACGAGCGCCTGCTGACCGGCCTGAAGGGCTCCAAGCGGCTGGTGTTCATCG
ACTGCCCCGGCAAGCTGGCCGAGCACATCGAGCACGAGCAGCAGAAACTGCCTGCCGCCACCCTGGCCCT
GGAAGAGGACCTGAAGGTGTTCCACAACGCCCTGAAGCTGGCCCACAAGGATACAAAGGTGTCCATCAAA
GTGGGCAGCACCGCCGTGCAGGTGACCAGCGCCGAGAGGACAAAGGTGCTGGGCCAGAGCGTGTTCCTGA
ACGACATCTACTACGCCTCCGAGATCGAGGAAATCTGCCTGGTGGATGAGAACCAGTTCACCCTGACTAT
CGCCAACCAGGGCACCCCTCTGACCTTCATGCACCAGGAATGCGAGGCCATCGTCCAGTCCATCATCCAC
ATCCGGACCAGATGGGAGCTGTCCCAGCCCGACAGCATCCCCCAGCACACCAAGATCCGGCCCAAGGATG
TGCCCGGCACCCTGCTGAATATCGCTCTGCTGAATCTGGGCAGCAGCGACCCTTCTCTGCGGAGCGCCGC
CTACAATCTGCTGTGCGCCCTGACCTGCACCTTCAACCTGAAGATCGAGGGCCAGCTGCTGGAAACCAGC
GGCCTGTGCATCCCCGCCAACAACACCCTGTTTATCGTGAGCATCAGCAAGACCCTGGCCGCCAACGAGC
CTCACCTGACCCTGGAATTTCTGGAAGAGTGCATCAGCGGCTTCAGCAAGAGCAGCATCGAGCTGAAGCA
CCTGTGCCTGGAATACATGACCCCCTGGCTGTCTAATCTGGTCCGGTTCTGCAAGCACAACGACGACGCC
AAGCGGCAGAGAGTGACCGCCATTCTGGACAAGCTGATCACAATGACCATCAACGAGAAGCAGATGTACC
CCAGCATCCAGGCCAAGATCTGGGGCAGCCTGGGCCAGATCACCGATCTGCTGGATGTGGTGCTGGACAG
CTTCATCAAGACCAGCGCCACCGGCGGACTGGGAAGCATCAAGGCCGAGGTGATGGCCGATACAGCCGTG
GCCCTGGCTAGCGGCAACGTGAAGCTGGTGTCCAGCAAGGTGATCGGCCGGATGTGCAAGATCATCGACA
AGACCTGCCTGAGCCCCACCCCTACCCTGGAACAGCACCTGATGTGGGACGATATCGCCATCCTGGCCCG
GTACATGCTGATGCTGTCCTTCAACAATAGCCTGGACGTGGCCGCCCATCTGCCCTACCTGTTCCACGTG
GTGACCTTTCTGGTGGCCACCGGCCCTCTGAGCCTGAGAGCCAGCACCCACGGCCTGGTGATTAACATCA
TCCACTCCCTGTGCACCTGCTCCCAGCTGCACTTCAGCGAGGAAACCAAGCAGGTGCTGAGACTGAGCCT
GACCGAGTTCTCCCTGCCCAAGTTCTACCTGCTGTTTGGCATCAGCAAAGTGAAGTCTGCCGCCGTGATC
GCCTTCAGGTCCAGCTACAGGGACAGATCTTTCTCCCCCGGAAGCTACGAGAGAGAGACATTCGCCCTGA
CAAGCCTGGAAACCGTGACAGAGGCCCTGCTGGAAATCATGGAAGCCTGCATGAGAGACATCCCCACCTG
CAAGTGGCTCGACCAGTGGACCGAACTGGCCCAGAGGTTCGCCTTCCAGTACAACCCCAGCCTGCAGCCT
AGAGCCCTGGTGGTGTTCGGCTGCATCTCCAAGAGAGTGAGCCACGGCCAGATTAAGCAGATCATCAGGA
TCCTGTCCAAGGCCCTGGAAAGCTGTCTGAAGGGCCCCGACACCTACAACTCCCAGGTGCTGATCGAGGC
CACAGTGATCGCCCTGACCAAACTGCAGCCACTGCTGAATAAGGACAGCCCCCTGCACAAAGCCCTGTTC
TGGGTGGCCGTGGCCGTGCTGCAGCTGGACGAGGTGAACCTGTACAGCGCCGGGACCGCTCTGCTGGAAC
AGAATCTGCACACCCTGGACTCCCTGAGAATCTTCAACGACAAGAGCCCCGAGGAAGTGTTCATGGCCAT
CCGGAACCCCCTGGAATGGCACTGCAAGCAGATGGACCACTTCGTGGGCCTGAACTTCAACAGCAACTTC
AACTTCGCCCTGGTCGGACACCTGCTGAAGGGCTACAGACACCCCAGCCCAGCCATCGTGGCCAGGACCG
TGCGGATCCTGCATACCCTGCTGACCCTGGTGAACAAGCACCGGAACTGCGACAAGTTTGAGGTGAACAC
CCAGAGCGTGGCCTACCTGGCTGCCCTGCTGACAGTGAGCGAGGAAGTGCGGAGCCGGTGCAGCCTGAAG
CACAGGAAGAGCCTGCTCCTCACTGATATCAGCATGGAAAACGTGCCCATGGACACCTACCCCATCCACC
ACGGCGACCCCAGCTACAGGACCCTGAAAGAAACCCAGCCCTGGTCCTCCCCTAAGGGCAGCGAGGGCTA
TCTGGCCGCCACCTATCCTACCGTCGGCCAGACAAGCCCTAGGGCCCGCAAGTCCATGAGCCTGGACATG
GGCCAGCCTAGCCAGGCCAACACCAAGAAACTGCTGGGCACCCGGAAGAGCTTCGACCACCTGATCAGCG
ACACCAAGGCCCCCAAGAGGCAGGAAATGGAAAGCGGCATCACCACCCCCCCCAAGATGCGGAGAGTGGC
CGAGACAGACTACGAGATGGAAACCCAGCGGATCAGCAGCTCCCAGCAGCACCCTCACCTGCGGAAAGTG
TCCGTGTCCGAGAGCAATGTGCTGCTGGACGAAGAGGTGCTGACCGATCCTAAGATCCAGGCCCTGCTGC
TGACTGTCCTGGCCACCCTGGTGAAGTACACCACCGACGAGTTCGATCAGCGGATCCTGTACGAGTACCT
GGCCGAGGCCAGCGTGGTGTTTCCCAAGGTGTTCCCTGTGGTGCACAATCTGCTGGATAGCAAGATCAAC
ACCCTGCTGTCTCTGTGCCAGGACCCCAACCTGCTGAATCCCATCCACGGCATCGTGCAGAGTGTGGTGT
ACCACGAAGAGAGCCCCCCTCAGTACCAGACCAGCTACCTGCAGTCCTTCGGCTTCAACGGCCTGTGGCG
GTTTGCCGGCCCTTTCAGCAAGCAGACCCAGATCCCCGACTACGCCGAACTGATCGTGAAGTTCCTGGAC
GCCCTGATCGATACCTACCTGCCCGGCATCGACGAGGAAACCTCCGAGGAATCTCTGCTGACCCCCACCT
CCCCTTATCCTCCAGCCCTGCAGTCCCAGCTGTCCATCACCGCCAACCTGAACCTGTCCAACTCCATGAC
CAGCCTGGCCACATCTCAGCACAGCCCTGGCATCGACAAAGAAAACGTGGAGCTGTCTCCCACCACCGGC
CACTGCAACTCCGGCAGGACCAGACACGGAAGCGCCAGCCAGGTGCAGAAGCAGAGAAGCGCCGGCAGCT
TCAAGCGGAACAGCATCAAGAAAATCGTGTAATCAACTTTCTTGTACAAAGTTGGCATTATAGGAAAGCA
TTGCTTATCAATTTGTTGCAACGAACAGGTCACTATCAGTCAAAATAAAATCATTATTTGCATGCAAGCT
TAGATCCTCTAGACCAGCCAGGACAGAAATGCCTCGACTTCGCTGCTACCCAAGGTTGCCGGGTGACGCA
CACCGTGGAAACGGATGAAGGCACGAACCCAGTGGACATAAGCCTGTTCGGTTCGTAAGCTGTAATGCAA
GTAGCGTATGCGCTCACGCAACTGGTCCAGAACCTTGACCGAACGCAGCGGTGGTAACGGCGCAGTGGCG
GTTTTCATGGCTTGTTATGACTGTTTTTTTGGGGTACAGTCTATGCCTCGGGCATCCAAGCAGCAAGCGC
GTTACGCCGTGGGTCGATGTTTGATGTTATGGAGCAGCAACGATGTTACGCAGCAGGGCAGTCGCCCTAA
AACAAAGTTAAACATTATGAGGGAAGCGGTGATCGCCGAAGTATCGACTCAACTATCAGAGGTAGTTGGC
GTCATCGAGCGCCATCTCGAACCGACGTTGCTGGCCGTACATTTGTACGGCTCCGCAGTGGATGGCGGCC
TGAAGCCACACAGTGATATTGATTTGCTGGTTACGGTGACCGTAAGGCTTGATGAAACAACGCGGCGAGC
TTTGATCAACGACCTTTTGGAAACTTCGGCTTCCCCTGGAGAGAGCGAGATTCTCCGCGCTGTAGAAGTC
ACCATTGTTGTGCACGACGACATCATTCCGTGGCGTTATCCAGCTAAGCGCGAACTGCAATTTGGAGAAT
GGCAGCGCAATGACATTCTTGCAGGTATCTTCGAGCCAGCCACGATCGACATTGATCTGGCTATCTTGCT
GACAAAAGCAAGAGAACATAGCGTTGCCTTGGTAGGTCCAGCGGCGGAGGAACTCTTTGATCCGGTTCCT
GAACAGGATCTATTTGAGGCGCTAAATGAAACCTTAACGCTATGGAACTCGCCGCCCGACTGGGCTGGCG
ATGAGCGAAATGTAGTGCTTACGTTGTCCCGCATTTGGTACAGCGCAGTAACCGGCAAAATCGCGCCGAA
GGATGTCGCTGCCGACTGGGCAATGGAGCGCCTGCCGGCCCAGTATCAGCCCGTCATACTTGAAGCTAGA
CAGGCTTATCTTGGACAAGAAGAAGATCGCTTGGCCTCGCGCGCAGATCAGTTGGAAGAATTTGTCCACT
ACGTGAAAGGCGAGATCACCAAGGTAGTCGGCAAATAACCCTCGAGCCACCCATGACCAAAATCCCTTAA
CGTGAGTTACGCGTCGTTCCACTGAGCGTCAGACCCCGTAGAAAAGATCAAAGGATCTTCTTGAGATCCT
TTTTTTCTGCGCGTAATCTGCTGCTTGCAAACAAAAAAACCACCGCTACCAGCGGTGGTTTGTTTGCCGG
ATCAAGAGCTACCAACTCTTTTTCCGAAGGTAACTGGCTTCAGCAGAGCGCAGATACCAAATACTGTCCT
TCTAGTGTAGCCGTAGTTAGGCCACCACTTCAAGAACTCTGTAGCACCGCCTACATACCTCGCTCTGCTA
ATCCTGTTACCAGTGGCTGCTGCCAGTGGCGATAAGTCGTGTCTTACCGGGTTGGACTCAAGACGATAGT
TACCGGATAAGGCGCAGCGGTCGGGCTGAACGGGGGGTTCGTGCACACAGCCCAGCTTGGAGCGAACGAC
CTACACCGAACTGAGATACCTACAGCGTGAGCATTGAGAAAGCGCCACGCTTCCCGAAGGGAGAAAGGCG
GACAGGTATCCGGTAAGCGGCAGGGTCGGAACAGGAGAGCGCACGAGGGAGCTTCCAGGGGGAAACGCCT
GGTATCTTTATAGTCCTGTCGGGTTTCGCCACCTCTGACTTGAGCGTCGATTTTTGTGATGCTCGTCAGG
GGGGCGGAGCCTATGGAAAAACGCCAGCAACGCGGCCTTTTTACGGTTCCTGGCCTTTTGCTGGCCTTTT
GCTCACATGTTCTTTCCTGCGTTATCCCCTGATTCTGTGGATAACCGTATTACCGCCTTTGAGTGAGCTG
ATACCGCTCGCCGCAGCCGAACGACCGAGCGCAGCGAGTCAGTGAGCGAGGAAGCGGAAGAGCGCCCAAT
ACGCAAACCGCCTCTCCCCGCGCGTTGGCCGATTCATTAATGCAGCTGGCACGACAGGTTTCCCGACTGG
AAAGCGGGCAGTGAGCGCAACGCAATTAATACGCGTACCGCTAGCCAGGAAGAGTTTGTAGAAACGCAAA
AAGGCCATCCGTCAGGATGGCCTTCTGCTTAGTTTGATGCCTGGCAGTTTATGGCGGGCGTCCTGCCCGC
CACCCTCCGGGCCGTTGCTTCACAACGTTCAAATCCGCTCCCGGCGGATTTGTCCTACTCAGGAGAGCGT
TCACCGACAAACAACAGATAAAACGAAAGGCCCAGTCTTCCGACTGAGCCTTTCGTTTTATTTGATGCCT
GGCAGTTCCCTACTCTCGCG
