>Addgene plasmid #70423 | R777-E139 Hs.NF1 | addgene partial sequence | sequence record 147280 | pCR8_R1 5'-cgaaccgaacaggcttatgt-3'
GTGTGCGTCACCCGGCAACCTTGGGTAGCAGCGAAGTCGAGGCATTTCTGTCCTGGCTGGTCTAGAGGAT
CTAAGCTTGCATGCAAATAATGATTTTATTTTGACTGATAGTGACCTGTTCGTTGCAACAAATTGATAAG
CAATGCTTTCCTATAATGCCAACTTTGTACAAGAAAGTTGATTACACGATTTTCTTGATGCTGTTCCGCT
TGAAGCTGCCGGCGCTTCTCTGCTTCTGCACCTGGCTGGCGCTTCCGTGTCTGGTCCTGCCGGAGTTGCA
GTGGCCGGTGGTGGGAGACAGCTCCACGTTTTCTTTGTCGATGCCAGGGCTGTGCTGAGATGTGGCCAGG
CTGGTCATGGAGTTGGACAGGTTCAGGTTGGCGGTGATGGACAGCTGGGACTGCAGGGCTGGAGGATAAG
GGGAGGTGGGGGTCAGCAGAGATTCCTCGGAGGTTTCCTCGTCGATGCCGGGCAGGTAGGTATCGATCAG
GGCGTCCAGGAACTTCACGATCAGTTCGGCGTAGTCGGGGATCTGGGTCTGCTTGCTGAAAGGGCCGGCA
AACCGCCACAGGCCGTTGAAGCCGAAGGACTGCAGGTAGCTGGTCTGGTACTGAGGGGGGCTCTCTTCGT
GGTACACCACACTCTGCACGATGCCGTGGATGGGATTCAGCAGGTTGGGGTCCTGGCACAGAGACAGCAG
GGTGTTGATCTTGCTATCCAGCAGATTGTGCACCACAGGGAACACCTTGGGAAACACCACGCTGGCCTCG
GCCAGGTACTCGTACAGGATCCGCTGATCGAACTCGTCGGTGGTGTACTTCACCAGGGTGGCCAGGACAG
TCAGCAGC
