>Addgene plasmid #70423 | R777-E139 Hs.NF1 | addgene partial sequence | sequence record 147281 | M13-F20 5'-TGTAAAACGACGGCCAGT-3'
TGATTTTATTTTGACTGATAGTGACCTGTTCGTTGCAACAAATTGATAAGCAATGCTTTTTTATAATGCC
AACTTTGTACAAAAAAGTTGGCACCATGGCCGCCCACAGACCTGTGGAATGGGTGCAGGCCGTGGTGTCC
AGATTCGACGAGCAGCTGCCCATCAAGACCGGACAGCAGAATACACACACCAAGGTGTCCACCGAGCACA
ACAAAGAGTGCCTGATCAACATCAGCAAGTACAAGTTCAGCCTGGTGATCAGCGGCCTGACCACCATCCT
GAAGAACGTGAACAACATGCGGATCTTCGGCGAGGCCGCCGAGAAGAACCTGTACCTGAGCCAGCTGATC
ATCCTGGACACCCTGGAAAAGTGCCTCGCTGGACAGCCCAAGGATACCATGCGGCTGGACGAGACAATGC
TGGTGAAGCAGCTGCTGCCCGAGATCTGCCACTTCCTGCACACCTGCCGGGAGGGAAATCAGCACGCCGC
CGAGCTGAGAAATAGCGCCAGCGGCGTGCTGTTCAGCCTGAGCTGCAACAACTTCAACGCCGTGTTCAGC
CGGATCAGCACCCGGCTGCAGGAACTGACCGTCTGCAGCGAGGACAACGTGGACGTGCACGACATCGAGC
TGCTGCAGTACATCAACGTGGACTGCGCCAAGCTGAAGCGGCTGCTGAAAGAGACAGCCTTCAAGTTCAA
GGCCCTGAAGAAGGTGGCCCAGCTGGCCGTGATCAACAGCCTGGAAAAAGCCTTCTGGAACTGGGTGGAG
AACTACCCCGACGAGTTCACCAAGCTGTACCAGATCCCCCAGACCGACATGGCCGAGTGCGCCGAGAAGC
TGTTCGACCTGGTGGACGGCTTCGCCGAGAGCACCAAGAGAAAGGCCGCCGTGTGGCCCCTGCAGATCAT
CCTGCTGATCCTGT
